Addgene plasmid #46681: pcDNA3.2 mir-1-1 reporter mir16-1.2
Purpose: Expresses a mutant version of the wild-type miR-16-1 in mammalian cells
Depositing lab: David Bartel. Depositing organization: Whitehead Institute for Biomedical Research. Publication: Beyond Secondary Structure: Primary-Sequence Determinants License Pri-miRNA Hairpins for Processing. Auyeung VC, Ulitsky I, McGeary SE, Bartel DP. Cell. 2013 Feb 14;152(4):844-58. doi: 10.1016/j.cell.2013.01.031. PubMed 23415231.
Backbone
  Vector backbone: pcDNA3.2 V5-DEST mir-1-1 reporter
  Backbone manufacturer: Bartel lab (Addgene plasmid# 46646)
  Backbone size w/o insert (bp): 8038
  Vector type: Mammalian Expression, RNAi
  Selectable markers: Neomycin (select with G418)
Growth in bacteria
  Bacterial resistance: Ampicillin, 100 μg/mL
  Growth temperature: 37°C
  Growth strain: DH5alpha
  Copy number: High Copy
Gene/Insert
  Gene/Insert name: mir16-1.2 (alt name: mutant version of mir16-1 pri-mRNA)
  Species: H. sapiens (human), Synthetic
  Mutation: see sequence and publication
  Entrez Gene: MIR16-1 (a.k.a. MIRN16-1, miRNA16-1, mir-16-1)
  Promoter: CMV
  Tag / fusion protein: hsa-mir-1-1 (C terminal on insert); V5 (C terminal on backbone)
  Cloning method: Gateway Cloning
  Sequencing primers: 5′ CMV-F; 3′ TK-pA-R
Terms and licenses: Academic/Nonprofit Terms; Industry Terms: Not Available to Industry
How to cite: pcDNA3.2 mir-1-1 reporter mir16-1.2 was a gift from David Bartel (Addgene plasmid # 46681 ; http://n2t.net/addgene:46681 ; RRID:Addgene_46681)
