[The description below was written by a language model from this plasmid's Addgene catalogue record and pLannotate feature annotations shown in this document.]
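Description:
pcDNA3.2 mir-1-1 reporter mir16-1.2 is a mammalian expression plasmid for studying pri-miRNA processing, built by Gateway cloning into a modified pcDNA3.2 V5-DEST backbone that already carries a human mir-1-1 hairpin. In bacteria it is maintained at high copy through a ColE1/pUC-type origin and selected with ampicillin via the β-lactamase gene; an f1 origin is also present. For mammalian cells, an SV40 early promoter drives the neomycin phosphotransferase gene, followed by an SV40 poly(A) signal, allowing G418 selection.

The payload is a single CMV enhancer/promoter-driven transcription unit. Downstream of the promoter (and a T7 promoter), attB1 and attB2 recombination sites flank the insert, a synthetic mutant version of the human mir-16-1 primary transcript, annotated as a mir-16 family precursor. The specific mutations are not listed in the record, which defers to the sequence and the associated publication. Just past attB2 lies the mir-1 precursor, so both hairpins are carried on the same transcript, which ends at the HSV TK polyadenylation signal. The backbone's V5 tag sequence sits between mir-1 and the poly(A) signal, but since the insert is a noncoding RNA it is presumably a vestige of the vector rather than a functional tag. Having the unaltered mir-1-1 hairpin on the same RNA plausibly provides an internal reference against which processing of the mutant mir-16-1 hairpin can be compared, in keeping with the stated purpose of expressing a mir-16-1 variant in mammalian cells and the linked work on primary-sequence determinants of pri-miRNA processing.

The deposited sequence is 5,984 nt, shorter than the 8,038 bp listed for the empty backbone, probably because Gateway recombination replaces the destination cassette with the small insert.
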