Features (pLannotate 1.2.2; 24 found; start..end, strand, type, name):
     36..80      -  misc_feature   bom (fragment): basis of mobility region from pBR322
    235..614     +  enhancer       CMV enhancer: human cytomegalovirus immediate early enhancer
    615..818     +  promoter       CMV promoter: human cytomegalovirus (CMV) immediate early promoter
    814..847     +  LTR            5' LTR (truncated) (fragment): truncated 5' long terminal repeat (LTR) from HIV-1
    863..881     +  promoter       T7 promoter: promoter for bacteriophage T7 RNA polymerase
    911..935     +  protein_bind   attB1: mutant version of attB; recombination site for the Gateway® BP reaction BP Clonase™
    975..1055    +  ncRNA          mir-16: Accession: RF00254 - mir-16 microRNA precursor family
   1100..1120    -  protein_bind   attB2: mutant version of attB; core recombination site for the Gateway® BP reaction BP Clonase™
   1199..1275    +  ncRNA          mir-1: Accession: RF00103 - mir-1 microRNA precursor family
   1474..1515    +  CDS            V5 tag: epitope tag from simian virus 5
   1599..1647    +  polyA_signal   HSV TK poly(A) signal: herpes simplex virus thymidine kinase polyadenylation signal (Cole and Stacy, 1985)
   1738..1754    -  polyA_signal   bGH poly(A) signal (fragment): bovine growth hormone polyadenylation signal
   1849..2277    +  rep_origin     f1 ori (sequence partly withheld): f1 bacteriophage origin of replication; arrow indicates direction of (+) strand synthesis
   2291..2620    +  promoter       SV40 promoter: SV40 enhancer and early promoter
   2687..3478    +  CDS            neo: KKA2_KLEPN - Also known as kan, nptII. Experimental evidence at protein level: Swiss-Prot protein existence level 1. Resistance to kanamycin, neomycin, paromomycin, ribostamycin, butirosin and gentamicin B. From Klebsiella pneumoniae.
   3504..3662    +  CDS            ble (fragment): BLE_KLEPN - Experimental evidence at protein level: Swiss-Prot protein existence level 1. Binding protein with a strong affinity to the bleomycin family of antibiotics. Binds to CL990; an antimitotic-antibiotic compound. From Klebsiella pneumoniae.
   3657..3778    +  polyA_signal   SV40 poly(A) signal: SV40 polyadenylation signal
   3851..3867    -  protein_bind   lac operator: The lac repressor binds to the lac operator to inhibit transcription in E. coli. This inhibition can be relieved by adding lactose or isopropyl-β-D-thiogalactopyranoside (IPTG). lac repressor encoded by lacI
   3875..3905    -  promoter       lac promoter: promoter for the E. coli lac operon
   3920..3941    -  protein_bind   CAP binding site: CAP binding activates transcription in the presence of cAMP. E. coli catabolite activator protein
   3954..4046    -  CDS            lacI (fragment): lac repressor; lacI; The lac repressor binds to the lac operator to inhibit transcription in E. coli. This inhibition can be relieved by adding lactose or isopropyl-β-D-thiogalactopyranoside (IPTG).
   4229..4817    -  rep_origin     ori: high-copy-number ColE1/pMB1/pBR322/pUC origin of replication
   4988..5848    -  CDS            AmpR: β-lactamase; bla; confers resistance to ampicillin, carbenicillin, and related antibiotics
   5849..5953    -  promoter       AmpR promoter: bla
>Addgene plasmid #46681 | pcDNA3.2 mir-1-1 reporter mir16-1.2 | depositor full sequence | sequence record 117388 | pcDNA3.2 mir-1-1 reporter mir16-1.2 sequence 5984 bps
GACGGATCGGGAGATCTCCCGATCCCCTATGGTCGACTCTCAGTACAATCTGCTCTGATGCCGCATAGTT
AAGCCAGTATCTGCTCCCTGCTTGTGTGTTGGAGGTCGCTGAGTAGTGCGCGAGCAAAATTTAAGCTACA
ACAAGGCAAGGCTTGACCGACAATTGCATGAAGAATCTGCTTAGGGTTAGGCGTTTTGCGCTGCTTCGCG
ATGTACGGGCCAGATATACGCGTTGACATTGATTATTGACTAGTTATTAATAGTAATCAATTACGGGGTC
ATTAGTTCATAGCCCATATATGGAGTTCCGCGTTACATAACTTACGGTAAATGGCCCGCCTGGCTGACCG
CCCAACGACCCCCGCCCATTGACGTCAATAATGACGTATGTTCCCATAGTAACGCCAATAGGGACTTTCC
ATTGACGTCAATGGGTGGACTATTTACGGTAAACTGCCCACTTGGCAGTACATCAAGTGTATCATATGCC
AAGTACGCCCCCTATTGACGTCAATGACGGTAAATGGCCCGCCTGGCATTATGCCCAGTACATGACCTTA
TGGGACTTTCCTACTTGGCAGTACATCTACGTATTAGTCATCGCTATTACCATGGTGATGCGGTTTTGGC
AGTACATCAATGGGCGTGGATAGCGGTTTGACTCACGGGGATTTCCAAGTCTCCACCCCATTGACGTCAA
TGGGAGTTTGTTTTGGCACCAAAATCAACGGGACTTTCCAAAATGTCGTAACAACTCCGCCCCATTGACG
CAAATGGGCGGTAGGCGTGTACGGTGGGAGGTCTATATAAGCAGAGCTCTCTGGCTAACTAGAGAACCCA
CTGCTTACTGGCTTATCGAAATTAATACGACTCACTATAGGGAGACCCAAGCTGGCTAGTTAAGCTATCA
ACAAGTTTGTACAAAAAAGCAGGCTATATTTCTTTTTATTCATAGCTCTTATGATAGCAATGTCAGCAGT
GCCTTAGCAGCACGTAAATATTGGCGTTAAGATTCTAAAATTATCTCCAGTATTAACTGTGCTGCTGAAG
TAAGGTTGACCATACTTTATAGTTGTGTTTTAATGTATATTAATGTTCCCAGCTTTCTTGTACAAAGTGG
TTGATCTAGAGGGCCCGCAGTGGGGTCAGCTTCTACCGGGGCGGCGTCCCGGGGTCTTGGAACTGCATGC
AGACTGCCTGCTTGGGAAACATACTTCTTTATATGCCCATATGGACCTGCTAAGCTATGGAATGTAAAGA
AGTATGTATCTCAGGCCGGGACCTCTCTCGCCGCACTGAGGGGCACTCCACACCACGGGGGCCGCCGCGG
CCGACAGCCAGCCAGGCGGCTGTGGTGGGGGTGAGGCTGGGGCGGCAGGCTGCCTGGGCGTTGGTGGACG
GTCGTGTCCCCGCCAGCATTGTTCTGTCACTTTGCCTGTGTCAGCAGGTGGAAGTGCTCACCAGACATTC
GAAGGTAAGCCTATCCCTAACCCTCTCCTCGGTCTCGATTCTACGCGTACCGGTTAGTAATGAGTTTAAA
CGGGGGAGGCTAACTGAAACACGGAAGGAGACAATACCGGAAGGAACCCGCGCTATGACGGCAATAAAAA
GACAGAATAAAACGCACGGGTGTTGGGTCGTTTGTTCATAAACGCGGGGTTCGGTCCCAGGGCTGGCACT
CTGTCGATACCCCACCGAGACCCCATTGGGGCCAATACGCCCGCGTTTCTTCCTTTTCCCCACCCCACCC
CCCAAGTTCGGGTGAAGGCCCAGGGCTCGCAGCCAACGTCGGGGCGGCAGGCCCTGCCATAGCAGATCTG
CGCAGCTGGGGCTCTAGGGGGTATCCCC
[124 nt withheld, positions 1849-1972]
C
[32 nt withheld, positions 1974-2005]
CA
[57 nt withheld, positions 2008-2064]
A
[49 nt withheld, positions 2066-2114]
CCTTTGACGTTGGAGTCCACGTTCTTT
[37 nt withheld, positions 2142-2178]
ACCCTATCTCGGTCTATTCTTTTGATTTATAAGGGATTTTGGGGATTTCGGCCTATTGGTTAAAAAATGA
GCTGATTTAACAAAAATTTAACGCGAATTAATTCTGTGGAATGTGTGTCAGTTAGGGTGTGGAAAGTCCC
CAGGCTCCCCAGCAGGCAGAAGTATGCAAAGCATGCATCTCAATTAGTCAGCAACCAGGTGTGGAAAGTC
CCCAGGCTCCCCAGCAGGCAGAAGTATGCAAAGCATGCATCTCAATTAGTCAGCAACCATAGTCCCGCCC
CTAACTCCGCCCATCCCGCCCCTAACTCCGCCCAGTTCCGCCCATTCTCCGCCCCATGGCTGACTAATTT
TTTTTATTTATGCAGAGGCCGAGGCCGCCTCTGCCTCTGAGCTATTCCAGAAGTAGTGAGGAGGCTTTTT
TGGAGGCCTAGGCTTTTGCAAAAAGCTCCCGGGAGCTTGTATATCCATTTTCGGATCTGATCAAGAGACA
GGATGAGGATCGTTTCGCATGATTGAACAAGATGGATTGCACGCAGGTTCTCCGGCCGCTTGGGTGGAGA
GGCTATTCGGCTATGACTGGGCACAACAGACAATCGGCTGCTCTGATGCCGCCGTGTTCCGGCTGTCAGC
GCAGGGGCGCCCGGTTCTTTTTGTCAAGACCGACCTGTCCGGTGCCCTGAATGAACTGCAGGACGAGGCA
GCGCGGCTATCGTGGCTGGCCACGACGGGCGTTCCTTGCGCAGCTGTGCTCGACGTTGTCACTGAAGCGG
GAAGGGACTGGCTGCTATTGGGCGAAGTGCCGGGGCAGGATCTCCTGTCATCTCACCTTGCTCCTGCCGA
GAAAGTATCCATCATGGCTGATGCAATGCGGCGGCTGCATACGCTTGATCCGGCTACCTGCCCATTCGAC
CACCAAGCGAAACATCGCATCGAGCGAGCACGTACTCGGATGGAAGCCGGTCTTGTCGATCAGGATGATC
TGGACGAAGAGCATCAGGGGCTCGCGCCAGCCGAACTGTTCGCCAGGCTCAAGGCGCGCATGCCCGACGG
CGAGGATCTCGTCGTGACCCATGGCGATGCCTGCTTGCCGAATATCATGGTGGAAAATGGCCGCTTTTCT
GGATTCATCGACTGTGGCCGGCTGGGTGTGGCGGACCGCTATCAGGACATAGCGTTGGCTACCCGTGATA
TTGCTGAAGAGCTTGGCGGCGAATGGGCTGACCGCTTCCTCGTGCTTTACGGTATCGCCGCTCCCGATTC
GCAGCGCATCGCCTTCTATCGCCTTCTTGACGAGTTCTTCTGAGCGGGACTCTGGGGTTCGCGAAATGAC
CGACCAAGCGACGCCCAACCTGCCATCACGAGATTTCGATTCCACCGCCGCCTTCTATGAAAGGTTGGGC
TTCGGAATCGTTTTCCGGGACGCCGGCTGGATGATCCTCCAGCGCGGGGATCTCATGCTGGAGTTCTTCG
CCCACCCCAACTTGTTTATTGCAGCTTATAATGGTTACAAATAAAGCAATAGCATCACAAATTTCACAAA
TAAAGCATTTTTTTCACTGCATTCTAGTTGTGGTTTGTCCAAACTCATCAATGTATCTTATCATGTCTGT
ATACCGTCGACCTCTAGCTAGAGCTTGGCGTAATCATGGTCATAGCTGTTTCCTGTGTGAAATTGTTATC
CGCTCACAATTCCACACAACATACGAGCCGGAAGCATAAAGTGTAAAGCCTGGGGTGCCTAATGAGTGAG
CTAACTCACATTAATTGCGTTGCGCTCACTGCCCGCTTTCCAGTCGGGAAACCTGTCGTGCCAGCTGCAT
TAATGAATCGGCCAACGCGCGGGGAGAGGCGGTTTGCGTATTGGGCGCTCTTCCGCTTCCTCGCTCACTG
ACTCGCTGCGCTCGGTCGTTCGGCTGCGGCGAGCGGTATCAGCTCACTCAAAGGCGGTAATACGGTTATC
CACAGAATCAGGGGATAACGCAGGAAAGAACATGTGAGCAAAAGGCCAGCAAAAGGCCAGGAACCGTAAA
AAGGCCGCGTTGCTGGCGTTTTTCCATAGGCTCCGCCCCCCTGACGAGCATCACAAAAATCGACGCTCAA
GTCAGAGGTGGCGAAACCCGACAGGACTATAAAGATACCAGGCGTTTCCCCCTGGAAGCTCCCTCGTGCG
CTCTCCTGTTCCGACCCTGCCGCTTACCGGATACCTGTCCGCCTTTCTCCCTTCGGGAAGCGTGGCGCTT
TCTCAATGCTCACGCTGTAGGTATCTCAGTTCGGTGTAGGTCGTTCGCTCCAAGCTGGGCTGTGTGCACG
AACCCCCCGTTCAGCCCGACCGCTGCGCCTTATCCGGTAACTATCGTCTTGAGTCCAACCCGGTAAGACA
CGACTTATCGCCACTGGCAGCAGCCACTGGTAACAGGATTAGCAGAGCGAGGTATGTAGGCGGTGCTACA
GAGTTCTTGAAGTGGTGGCCTAACTACGGCTACACTAGAAGGACAGTATTTGGTATCTGCGCTCTGCTGA
AGCCAGTTACCTTCGGAAAAAGAGTTGGTAGCTCTTGATCCGGCAAACAAACCACCGCTGGTAGCGGTGG
TTTTTTTGTTTGCAAGCAGCAGATTACGCGCAGAAAAAAAGGATCTCAAGAAGATCCTTTGATCTTTTCT
ACGGGGTCTGACGCTCAGTGGAACGAAAACTCACGTTAAGGGATTTTGGTCATGAGATTATCAAAAAGGA
TCTTCACCTAGATCCTTTTAAATTAAAAATGAAGTTTTAAATCAATCTAAAGTATATATGAGTAAACTTG
GTCTGACAGTTACCAATGCTTAATCAGTGAGGCACCTATCTCAGCGATCTGTCTATTTCGTTCATCCATA
GTTGCCTGACTCCCCGTCGTGTAGATAACTACGATACGGGAGGGCTTACCATCTGGCCCCAGTGCTGCAA
TGATACCGCGAGACCCACGCTCACCGGCTCCAGATTTATCAGCAATAAACCAGCCAGCCGGAAGGGCCGA
GCGCAGAAGTGGTCCTGCAACTTTATCCGCCTCCATCCAGTCTATTAATTGTTGCCGGGAAGCTAGAGTA
AGTAGTTCGCCAGTTAATAGTTTGCGCAACGTTGTTGCCATTGCTACAGGCATCGTGGTGTCACGCTCGT
CGTTTGGTATGGCTTCATTCAGCTCCGGTTCCCAACGATCAAGGCGAGTTACATGATCCCCCATGTTGTG
CAAAAAAGCGGTTAGCTCCTTCGGTCCTCCGATCGTTGTCAGAAGTAAGTTGGCCGCAGTGTTATCACTC
ATGGTTATGGCAGCACTGCATAATTCTCTTACTGTCATGCCATCCGTAAGATGCTTTTCTGTGACTGGTG
AGTACTCAACCAAGTCATTCTGAGAATAGTGTATGCGGCGACCGAGTTGCTCTTGCCCGGCGTCAATACG
GGATAATACCGCGCCACATAGCAGAACTTTAAAAGTGCTCATCATTGGAAAACGTTCTTCGGGGCGAAAA
CTCTCAAGGATCTTACCGCTGTTGAGATCCAGTTCGATGTAACCCACTCGTGCACCCAACTGATCTTCAG
CATCTTTTACTTTCACCAGCGTTTCTGGGTGAGCAAAAACAGGAAGGCAAAATGCCGCAAAAAAGGGAAT
AAGGGCGACACGGAAATGTTGAATACTCATACTCTTCCTTTTTCAATATTATTGAAGCATTTATCAGGGT
TATTGTCTCATGAGCGGATACATATTTGAATGTATTTAGAAAAATAAACAAATAGGGGTTCCGCGCACAT
TTCCCCGAAAAGTGCCACCTGACGTC
