>Addgene plasmid #46681 | pcDNA3.2 mir-1-1 reporter mir16-1.2 | addgene partial sequence | sequence record 75707 | CMV-F 5'-CGCAAATGGGCGGTAGGCGTG-3'
AAATTAATACGACTCACTATAGGGAGACCCAAGCTGGCTAGTTAAGCTATCAACAAGTTTGTACAAAAAA
GCAGGCTATATTTCTTTTTATTCATAGCTCTTATGATAGCAATGTCAGCAGTGCCTTAGCAGCACGTAAA
TATTGGCGTTAAGATTCTAAAATTATCTCCAGTATTAACTGTGCTGCTGAAGTAAGGTTGACCATACTTT
ATAGTTGTGTTTTAATGTATATTAATGTTCCCAGCTTTCTTGTACAAAGTGGTTGATCTAGAGGGCCCGC
AGTGGGGTCAGCTTCTACCGGGGCGGCGTCCCGGGGTCTTGGAACTGCATGCAGACTGCCTGCTTGGGAA
ACATACTTCTTTATATGCCCATATGGACCTGCTAAGCTATGGAATGTAAAGAAGTATGTATCTCAGGCCG
GGACCTCTCTCGCCGCACTGAGGGGCACTCCACACCACGGGGGCCGCCGCGGCCGACAGCCAGCCAGGCG
GCTGTGGTGGGGGTGAGGCTGGGGCGGCAGGCTGCCTGGGCGTTGGTGGACGGTCGTGTCCCCGCCAGCA
TTGTTCTGTCACTTTGCCTGTGTCAGCAGGTGGAAGTGCTCACCAGACATTCGAAGGTAAGCCTATCCCT
AACCCTCTCCTCGGTCTCGATTCTACGCGTACCGGTTAGTAATGAGTTTAAACGGGGGAGGCTAACTGAA
ACACGGAAGGAGACAATACCGGAAGGAACCCGCGCTATGACGGCAATAAAAAGACAGAATAAAACGCACG
GGTGTTGGGTCGTTTGTTCATAAACGCGGG
